Addgene plasmid #85580: pTC-ApoE-Tet-YAP
Purpose: Sleeping beauty transposon for hydrodynamic tail vein injection for CreER expression and tetracyclin-dependent YAP expression (ApoE.HCR.hAAT promoter) in mouse liver
Depositing lab: Ursula Ehmer. Depositing organization: Klinikum der Technischen Universität München (TUM Klinikum). Publication: An in vivo transfection system for inducible gene expression and gene silencing in murine hepatocytes. Hubner EK, Lechler C, Kohnke-Ertel B, Zmoos AF, Sage J, Schmid RM, Ehmer U. J Gene Med. 2016 Dec 23. doi: 10.1002/jgm.2940. PubMed 28009940.
Backbone
  Vector backbone: pT3
  Backbone size w/o insert (bp): 3392
  Total vector size (bp): 11602
  Vector type: Mammalian Expression, Cre/Lox
Growth in bacteria
  Bacterial resistance: Ampicillin, 100 μg/mL
  Growth temperature: 30°C
  Growth strain: NEB Stable
  Copy number: High Copy
Gene/Insert 1
  Gene/Insert name: CreER
  Insert size (bp): 1985
  Promoter: ApoE.HCR.hAAT
  Cloning method: Restriction Enzyme; 5′ cloning site BsiWI (unknown if destroyed); 3′ cloning site MluI (unknown if destroyed)
  Sequencing primers: 5′ seq intron fwd (TCTCCACAGGTGTCCACTCC)
Gene/Insert 2
  Gene/Insert name: YAP (alt name: Yes-assiciated protein)
  Species: H. sapiens (human)
  Insert size (bp): 1697
  GenBank ID: NC_000011.10
  Promoter: TRE
  Tag / fusion protein: Flag (2x) (N terminal on insert)
  Cloning method: Gateway Cloning
  Sequencing primers: 5′ pCEP fwd
Resource information
  A portion of this plasmid was derived from a plasmid made by: CreER sequence originally from addgene plasmid #12168 YAP sequence originally from addgene plasmid #19045
Terms and licenses: Academic/Nonprofit Terms; Industry Terms: Not Available to Industry
How to cite: pTC-ApoE-Tet-YAP was a gift from Ursula Ehmer (Addgene plasmid # 85580 ; http://n2t.net/addgene:85580 ; RRID:Addgene_85580)
