[The description below was written by a language model from this plasmid's Addgene catalogue record and pLannotate feature annotations shown in this document.]
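Description:
pTC-ApoE-Tet-YAP is a Sleeping Beauty transposon plasmid of about 11.6 kb built on the pT3 backbone. It is designed for hydrodynamic tail vein injection, which delivers it to mouse hepatocytes in vivo. In E. coli it replicates from a high-copy ColE1/pUC-type origin and is selected with ampicillin through the β-lactamase gene. Small remnants of lac and pBR322-derived sequences also remain in the backbone. The automated annotation does not call the transposon inverted repeats, although the catalogue entry describes the plasmid as a transposon.

The payload combines tamoxifen-regulated recombination with doxycycline-regulated transgene expression. According to the record, the liver-specific ApoE.HCR.hAAT promoter drives CreER. The feature table shows a chimeric intron upstream of a Cre coding sequence fused to the mutated ERT2 estrogen receptor ligand-binding domain, which keeps the recombinase inactive until tamoxifen is supplied. An mCherry coding sequence lies just downstream, though the record does not explain how it is linked to CreER or expressed.

Between Gateway attB1 and attB2 sites sits a tight TRE promoter, consisting of tet operators and a minimal CMV promoter. It drives human YAP (YAP1) with an N-terminal 2x Flag tag, followed by an hGH polyadenylation signal fragment. A second chimeric intron precedes an rtTA3 reverse tetracycline transactivator. The record does not name the promoter for this unit, though the repeated upstream arrangement suggests a second copy of the same liver promoter.

With both the transactivator and the responsive cassette on one transposon, YAP expression can be switched on in transfected hepatocytes with doxycycline. CreER additionally allows inducible recombination of floxed alleles in the same cells, for studies of inducible gene expression and gene silencing in mouse liver.
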