Features (pLannotate 1.2.2; 28 found; start..end, strand, type, name):
     34..69      +  CDS            rop (fragment): Rop protein, which maintains plasmids at low copy number; rop
    171..270     +  misc_feature   bom (fragment): basis of mobility region from pBR322
    276..433     -  CDS            lacZα (fragment): LacZα fragment of β-galactosidase; lacZ fragment
    807..882     +  promoter       SV40 promoter (fragment): SV40 enhancer and early promoter
   1658..1689    -  misc_feature   MCS (fragment): pBluescript multiple cloning site
   1775..2008    +  intron         chimeric intron: chimera between introns from adenovirus and immunoglobulin heavy chain genes
   2046..3074    +  CDS            cre: RECR_BPP1 - Experimental evidence at protein level: Swiss-Prot protein existence level 1. Catalyzes site-specific recombination between two 34-base- pair LOXP sites. Its role is to maintain the phage genome as a monomeric unit-copy plasmid in the lysogenic state. From Escherichia phage P1 (Bacteriophage P1).
   3087..4022    +  CDS            ERT2: mutated ligand-binding domain of the human estrogen receptor (Feil et al., 1997)
   4122..4829    +  CDS            mCherry: mCherry is a basic (constitutively fluorescent) red fluorescent protein published in 2004, derived from Discosoma sp.. It is reported to be a very rapidly-maturing monomer with low acid sensitivity.
   4908..4932    +  protein_bind   attB1: mutant version of attB; recombination site for the Gateway® BP reaction BP Clonase™
   4964..5278    +  promoter       tight TRE promoter: Tet-responsive promoter PTight, consisting of seven tet operator sequences followed by the minimal CMV promoter
   5378..5402    +  CDS            3xFLAG (fragment): three tandem FLAG® epitope tags
   5427..6887    +  CDS            YAP1: YAP1_HUMAN - Also known as YAP65. Experimental evidence at protein level: Swiss-Prot protein existence level 1. [Isoform 3]: Activates the C-terminal fragment (CTF) of ERBB4 (isoform 3). From Homo sapiens (Human).
   6959..6982    +  polyA_signal   hGH poly(A) signal (fragment): human growth hormone polyadenylation signal
   6997..7021    -  protein_bind   attB2: mutant version of attB; recombination site for the Gateway® BP reaction BP Clonase™
   7807..7838    -  misc_feature   MCS (fragment): pBluescript multiple cloning site
   7924..8157    +  intron         chimeric intron: chimera between introns from adenovirus and immunoglobulin heavy chain genes
   8187..8239    +  misc_feature   MCS (fragment): multiple cloning site
   8247..8944    +  CDS            rtTA3 (fragment): reverse tetracycline transactivator 3 activates expression from Tet-responsive promoters in the presence of doxycycline
   8874..8984    +  CDS            VP48: 3 tandem repeats of the minimal activation domain of herpes simplex virus VP16 (Cheng et al., 2013)
   9380..9409    +  misc_feature   MCS (fragment): pUC18/19 multiple cloning site
   9444..9466    -  protein_bind   lac operator (fragment): The lac repressor binds to the lac operator to inhibit transcription in E. coli. This inhibition can be relieved by adding lactose or isopropyl-β-D-thiogalactopyranoside (IPTG). lac repressor encoded by lacI
   9470..9500    -  promoter       lac promoter: promoter for the E. coli lac operon
   9515..9536    -  protein_bind   CAP binding site: CAP binding activates transcription in the presence of cAMP. E. coli catabolite activator protein
   9549..9641    -  CDS            lacI (fragment): lac repressor; lacI; The lac repressor binds to the lac operator to inhibit transcription in E. coli. This inhibition can be relieved by adding lactose or isopropyl-β-D-thiogalactopyranoside (IPTG).
   9824..10412   -  rep_origin     ori: high-copy-number ColE1/pMB1/pBR322/pUC origin of replication
  10583..11443   -  CDS            AmpR: β-lactamase; bla; confers resistance to ampicillin, carbenicillin, and related antibiotics
  11444..11548   -  promoter       AmpR promoter: bla
>Addgene plasmid #85580 | pTC-ApoE-Tet-YAP | addgene full sequence | sequence record 169837 | Addgene NGS Result
TATAAAAATAGGCGTATCACGAGGCCCTTTCGTCTCGCGCGTTTCGGTGATGACGGTGAAAACCTCTGAC
ACATGCAGCTCCCGGAGACGGTCACAGCTTGTCTGTAAGCGGATGCCGGGAGCAGACAAGCCCGTCAGGG
CGCGTCAGCGGGTGTTGGCGGGTGTCGGGGCTGGCTTAACTATGCGGCATCAGAGCAGATTGTACTGAGA
GTGCACCATATGCGGTGTGAAATACCGCACAGATGCGTAAGGAGAAAATACCGCATCAGGCGCCATTCGC
CATTCAGGCTGCGCAACTGTTGGGAAGGGCGATCGGTGCGGGCCTCTTCGCTATTACGCCAGCTGGCGAA
AGGGGGATGTGCTGCAAGGCGATTAAGTTGGGTAACGCCAGGGTTTTCCCAGTCACGACGTTGTAAAACG
ACGGCCAGTGAATTCGAGCTCGGTACCCTACAGTTGAAGTCGGAAGTTTACATACACTTAAGTTGGAGTC
ATTAAAACTCGTTTTTCAACTACTCCACAAATTTCTTGTTAACAAACAATAGTTTTGGCAAGTCAGTTAG
GACATCTACTTTGTGCATGACACAAGTCATTTTTCCAACAATTGTTTACAGACAGATTATTTCACTTATA
ATTCACTGTATCACAATTCCAGTGGGTCAGAAGTTTACATACACTAAGTTGACTGTGCCTTTAAACAGCT
TGGAAAATTCCAGAAAATGATGTCATGGCTTTAGAAGCTTCTGATAGACTAATTGACATCATTTGAGTCA
ATTGGAGGTGTACCTGTGGATGTATTTCAAGGAATTCTGTGGAATGTGTGTCAGTTAGGGTGTGGAAAGT
CCCCAGGCTCCCCAGCAGGCAGAAGTATGCAAAGCATGCATCCCTTTCGCGCGCGAAACCCTCCGGAGTT
AGGCTCAGAGGCACACAGGAGTTTCTGGGCTCACCCTGCCCCCTTCCAACCCCTCAGTTCCCATCCTCCA
GCAGCTGTTTGTGTGCTGCCTCTGAAGTCCACACTGAACAAACTTCAGCCTACTCATGTCCCTAAAATGG
GCAAACATTGCAAGCAGCAAACAGCAAACACACAGCCCTCCCTGCCTGCTGACCTTGGAGCTGGGGCAGA
GGTCAGAGACCTCTCTGGGCCCATGCCACCTCCAACATCCACTCGACCCCTTGGAATTTCGGTGGAGAGG
AGCAGAGGTTGTCCTGGCGTGGTTTAGGTAGTGTGAGAGGGGTACCCGGGGATCTTGCTACCAGTGGAAC
AGCCACTAAGGATTCTGCAGTGAGAGCAGAGGGCCAGCTAAGTGGTACTCTCCCAGAGACTGTCTGACTC
ACGCCACCCCCTCCACCTTGGACACAGGACGCTGTGGTTTCTGAGCCAGGTACAATGACTCCTTTCGGTA
AGTGCAGTGGAAGCTGTACACTGCCCAGGCAAAGCGTCCGGGCAGCGTAGGCGGGCGACTCAGATCCCAG
CCAGTGGACTTAGCCCCTGTTTGCTCCTCCGATAACTGGGGTGACCTTGGTTAATATTCACCAGCAGCCT
CCCCCGTTGCCCCTCTGGATCCACTGCTTAAATACGGACGAGGACAGGGCCCTGTCTCCTCAGCTTCAGG
CACCACCACTGACCTGGGACAGTGAATGATCCCCCTGATCTGCGGCCTCGACGGTATCGATAAGCTTGAT
ATCGAATTCTAGTCGTCGACCACTTTCACAATCTGCTAGCAACCTGAGGAGGTTATCGTACGAAATTCGC
TGTCTGCGAGGGCCAGCTGTTGGGGTGAGTACTCCCTCTCAAAAGCGGGCATGACTTCTGCGCTAAGATT
GTCAGTTTCCAAAAACGAGGAGGATTTGATATTCACCTGGCCCGCGGTGATGCCTTTGAGGGTGGCCGCG
TCCATCTGGTCAGAAAAGACAATCTTTTTGTTGTCAAGCTTGAGGTGTGGCAGGCTTGAGATCGATCTGA
CCATACACTTGAGTGACAATGACATCCACTTTGCCTTTCTCTCCACAGGTGTCCACTCCCAGGTCCAACC
TTAATTAAGCGGACCATGTCCAATTTACTGACCGTACACCAAAATTTGCCTGCATTACCGGTCGATGCAA
CGAGTGATGAGGTTCGCAAGAACCTGATGGACATGTTCAGGGATCGCCAGGCGTTTTCTGAGCATACCTG
GAAAATGCTTCTGTCCGTTTGCCGGTCGTGGGCGGCATGGTGCAAGTTGAATAACCGGAAATGGTTTCCC
GCAGAACCTGAAGATGTTCGCGATTATCTTCTATATCTTCAGGCGCGCGGTCTGGCAGTAAAAACTATCC
AGCAACATTTGGGCCAGCTAAACATGCTTCATCGTCGGTCCGGGCTGCCACGACCAAGTGACAGCAATGC
TGTTTCACTGGTTATGCGGCGGATCCGAAAAGAAAACGTTGATGCCGGTGAACGTGCAAAACAGGCTCTA
GCGTTCGAACGCACTGATTTCGACCAGGTTCGTTCACTCATGGAAAATAGCGATCGCTGCCAGGATATAC
GTAATCTGGCATTTCTGGGGATTGCTTATAACACCCTGTTACGTATAGCCGAAATTGCCAGGATCAGGGT
TAAAGATATCTCACGTACTGACGGTGGGAGAATGTTAATCCATATTGGCAGAACGAAAACGCTGGTTAGC
ACCGCAGGTGTAGAGAAGGCACTTAGCCTGGGGGTAACTAAACTGGTCGAGCGATGGATTTCCGTCTCTG
GTGTAGCTGATGATCCGAATAACTACCTGTTTTGCCGGGTCAGAAAAAATGGTGTTGCCGCGCCATCTGC
CACCAGCCAGCTATCAACTCGCGCCCTGGAAGGGATTTTTGAAGCAACTCATCGATTGATTTACGGCGCT
AAGGATGACTCTGGTCAGAGATACCTGGCCTGGTCTGGACACAGTGCCCGTGTCGGAGCCGCGCGAGATA
TGGCCCGCGCTGGAGTTTCAATACCGGAGATCATGCAAGCTGGTGGCTGGACCAATGTAAATATTGTCAT
GAACTATATCCGTAACCTGGATAGTGAAACAGGGGCAATGGTGCGCCTGCTGGAAGATGGCGATCTCGAG
CCATCTGCTGGAGACATGAGAGCTGCCAACCTTTGGCCAAGCCCGCTCATGATCAAACGCTCTAAGAAGA
ACAGCCTGGCCTTGTCCCTGACGGCCGACCAGATGGTCAGTGCCTTGTTGGATGCTGAGCCCCCCATACT
CTATTCCGAGTATGATCCTACCAGACCCTTCAGTGAAGCTTCGATGATGGGCTTACTGACCAACCTGGCA
GACAGGGAGCTGGTTCACATGATCAACTGGGCGAAGAGGGTGCCAGGCTTTGTGGATTTGACCCTCCATG
ATCAGGTCCACCTTCTTGAATGTGCCTGGCTAGAGATCCTGATGATTGGTCTCGTCTGGCGCTCCATGGA
GCACCCAGTGAAGCTACTGTTTGCTCCTAACTTGCTCTTGGACAGGAACCAGGGAAAATGTGTAGAGGGC
ATGGTGGAGATCTTCGACATGCTGCTGGCTACATCATCTCGGTTCCGCATGATGAATCTGCAGGGAGAGG
AGTTTGTGTGCCTCAAATCTATTATTTTGCTTAATTCTGGAGTGTACACATTTCTGTCCAGCACCCTGAA
GTCTCTGGAAGAGAAGGACCATATCCACCGAGTCCTGGACAAGATCACAGACACTTTGATCCACCTGATG
GCCAAGGCAGGCCTGACCCTGCAGCAGCAGCACCAGCGGCTGGCCCAGCTCCTCCTCATCCTCTCCCACA
TCAGGCACATGAGTAACAAAGGCATGGAGCATCTGTACAGCATGAAGTGCAAGAACGTGGTGCCCCTCTA
TGACCTGCTGCTGGAGGCGGCGGACGCCCACCGCCTACATGCGCCCACTAGCCGTGGAGGGGCATCCGTG
GAGGAGACGGACCAAAGCCACTTGGCCACTGCGGGCTCTACTTCATCGCATTCCTTGCAAAAGTATTACA
TCACGGGGGAGGCAGAGGGTTTCCCTGCCACAGCTGCTACGCGTGAAGGCAGTGGAGAGGGCAGAGGAAG
TCTGCTAACATGCGGTGACGTCGAGGAGAATCCTGGCCCAAGACGAATCGCCGGCGTATGGATGGTGAGC
AAGGGCGAGGAGGATAACATGGCCATCATCAAGGAGTTCATGCGCTTCAAGGTGCACATGGAGGGCTCCG
TGAACGGCCACGAGTTCGAGATCGAGGGCGAGGGCGAGGGCCGCCCCTACGAGGGCACCCAGACCGCCAA
GCTGAAGGTGACCAAGGGCGGCCCCCTGCCCTTCGCCTGGGACATCCTGTCCCCTCAGTTCATGTACGGC
TCCAAGGCCTACGTGAAGCACCCCGCCGACATCCCCGACTACTTGAAGCTGTCCTTCCCCGAGGGCTTCA
AGTGGGAGCGCGTGATGAACTTCGAGGACGGCGGCGTGGTGACCGTGACCCAGGACTCCTCCCTGCAGGA
CGGCGAGTTCATCTACAAGGTGAAGCTGCGCGGCACCAACTTCCCCTCCGACGGCCCCGTAATGCAGAAG
AAGACCATGGGCTGGGAGGCCTCCTCCGAGCGGATGTACCCCGAGGACGGCGCCCTGAAGGGCGAGATCA
AGCAGAGGCTGAAGCTGAAGGACGGCGGCCACTACGACGCCGAGGTCAAGACCACCTACAAGGCCAAGAA
GCCCGTGCAGCTGCCCGGCGCCTACAACGTCAACATCAAGCTGGACATCACCTCCCACAACGAGGACTAC
ACCATCGTGGAACAGTACGAGCGCGCCGAGGGCCGCCACTCCACCGGCGGCATGGACGAGCTGTACAAGT
AGATGCGCATGAATTGCATGAATTCGTTTAAACAGGGACAGCAGAGATCCAGTTTGGTTAATTCTAGACA
GTTATCAACAAGTTTGTACAAAAAAGCAGGCTTTAAAGGAACCAATTCAGTCGACTGGATCCCGAGTTTA
CTCCCTATCAGTGATAGAGAACGTATGTCGAGTTTACTCCCTATCAGTGATAGAGAACGATGTCGAGTTT
ACTCCCTATCAGTGATAGAGAACGTATGTCGAGTTTACTCCCTATCAGTGATAGAGAACGTATGTCGAGT
TTACTCCCTATCAGTGATAGAGAACGTATGTCGAGTTTATCCCTATCAGTGATAGAGAACGTATGTCGAG
TTTACTCCCTATCAGTGATAGAGAACGTATGTCGAGGTAGGCGTGTACGGTGGGAGGCCTATATAAGCAG
AGCTCGTTTAGTGAACCGTCAGATCGCCACTAGTGAGCTCGTTTAGTGACCGTCAGAATTGATCTACCAT
GGACTACAAAGACGATGACGACAAGCTTGCGGCCGCGAATTCAAGCTTAGCCACCATGGACTACAAAGAC
GATGACGATAAAGCAAGGCTCGAATCGGTACCTAAGGATCCCGGGCAGCAGCCGCCGCCTCAACCGGCCC
CCCAGGGCCAAGGGCAGCCGCCTTCGCAGCCCCCGCAGGGGCAGGGCCCGCCGTCCGGACCCGGGCAACC
GGCACCCGCGGCGACCCAGGCGGCGCCGCAGGCACCCCCCGCCGGGCATCAGATCGTGCACGTCCGCGGG
GACTCGGAGACCGACCTGGAGGCGCTCTTCAACGCCGTCATGAACCCCAAGACGGCCAACGTGCCCCAGA
CCGTGCCCATGAGGCTCCGGAAGCTGCCCGACTCCTTCTTCAAGCCGCCGGAGCCCAAATCCCACTCCCG
ACAGGCCAGTACTGATGCAGGCACTGCAGGAGCCCTGACTCCACAGCATGTTCGAGCTCATTCCTCTCCA
GCTTCTCTGCAGTTGGGAGCTGTTTCTCCTGGGACACTGACCCCCACTGGAGTAGTCTCTGGCCCAGCAG
CTACACCCACAGCTCAGCATCTTCGACAGTCTTCTTTTGAGATACCTGATGATGTACCTCTGCCAGCAGG
TTGGGAGATGGCAAAGACATCTTCTGGTCAGAGATACTTCTTAAATCACATCGATCAGACAACAACATGG
CAGGACCCCAGGAAGGCCATGCTGTCCCAGATGAACGTCACAGCCCCCACCAGTCCACCAGTGCAGCAGA
ATATGATGAACTCGGCTTCAGGTCCTCTTCCTGATGGATGGGAACAAGCCATGACTCAGGATGGAGAAAT
TTACTATATAAACCATAAGAACAAGACCACCTCTTGGCTAGACCCAAGGCTTGACCCTCGTTTTGCCATG
AACCAGAGAATCAGTCAGAGTGCTCCAGTGAAACAGCCACCACCCCTGGCTCCCCAGAGCCCACAGGGAG
GCGTCATGGGTGGCAGCAACTCCAACCAGCAGCAACAGATGCGACTGCAGCAACTGCAGATGGAGAAGGA
GAGGCTGCGGCTGAAACAGCAAGAACTGCTTCGGCAGGAGTTAGCCCTGCGTAGCCAGTTACCAACACTG
GAGCAGGATGGTGGGACTCAAAATCCAGTGTCTTCTCCCGGGATGTCTCAGGAATTGAGAACAATGACGA
CCAATAGCTCAGATCCTTTCCTTAACAGTGGCACCTATCACTCTCGAGATGAGAGTACAGACAGTGGACT
AAGCATGAGCAGCTACAGTGTCCCTCGAACCCCAGATGACTTCCTGAACAGTGTGGATGAGATGGATACA
GGTGATACTATCAACCAAAGCACCCTGCCCTCACAGCAGAACCGTTTCCCAGACTACCTTGAAGCCATTC
CTGGGACAAATGTGGACCTTGGAACACTGGAAGGAGATGGAATGAACATAGAAGGAGAGGAGCTGATGCC
AAGTCTGCAGGAAGCTTTGAGTTCTGACATCCTTAATGACATGGAGTCTGTTTTGGCTGCCACCAAGCTA
GATAAAGAAAGCTTTCTTACATGGTTATAGAGCCCTCAGGCAGACTGAATTCTGCAGATATCCAGCACAG
TGGCGGCCGCTCGAGTCTAGAGGATCCCGGGTGGCATCCCTGTGACCCCTCCGTCGAGATATCTAGACCC
AGCTTTCTTGTACAAAGTGGTTGATAACATCTCGAGCCATAAAGATGGTTAATTAAGTTAGGCTCAGAGG
CACACAGGAGTTTCTGGGCTCACCCTGCCCCCTTCCAACCCCTCAGTTCCCATCCTCCAGCAGCTGTTTG
TGTGCTGCCTCTGAAGTCCACACTGAACAAACTTCAGCCTACTCATGTCCCTAAAATGGGCAAACATTGC
AAGCAGCAAACAGCAAACACACAGCCCTCCCTGCCTGCTGACCTTGGAGCTGGGGCAGAGGTCAGAGACC
TCTCTGGGCCCATGCCACCTCCAACATCCACTCGACCCCTTGGAATTTCGGTGGAGAGGAGCAGAGGTTG
TCCTGGCGTGGTTTAGGTAGTGTGAGAGGGGTACCCGGGGATCTTGCTACCAGTGGAACAGCCACTAAGG
ATTCTGCAGTGAGAGCAGAGGGCCAGCTAAGTGGTACTCTCCCAGAGACTGTCTGACTCACGCCACCCCC
TCCACCTTGGACACAGGACGCTGTGGTTTCTGAGCCAGGTACAATGACTCCTTTCGGTAAGTGCAGTGGA
AGCTGTACACTGCCCAGGCAAAGCGTCCGGGCAGCGTAGGCGGGCGACTCAGATCCCAGCCAGTGGACTT
AGCCCCTGTTTGCTCCTCCGATAACTGGGGTGACCTTGGTTAATATTCACCAGCAGCCTCCCCCGTTGCC
CCTCTGGATCCACTGCTTAAATACGGACGAGGACAGGGCCCTGTCTCCTCAGCTTCAGGCACCACCACTG
ACCTGGGACAGTGAATGATCCCCCTGATCTGCGGCCTCGACGGTATCGATAAGCTTGATATCGAATTCTA
GTCGTCGACCACTTTCACAATCTGCTAGCAACCTGAGGAGGTTATCGTACGAAATTCGCTGTCTGCGAGG
GCCAGCTGTTGGGGTGAGTACTCCCTCTCAAAAGCGGGCATGACTTCTGCGCTAAGATTGTCAGTTTCCA
AAAACGAGGAGGATTTGATATTCACCTGGCCCGCGGTGATGCCTTTGAGGGTGGCCGCGTCCATCTGGTC
AGAAAAGACAATCTTTTTGTTGTCAAGCTTGAGGTGTGGCAGGCTTGAGATCGATCTGACCATACACTTG
AGTGACAATGACATCCACTTTGCCTTTCTCTCCACAGGTGTCCACTCCCAGGTCCAACGGCGCGCCGCTA
GCGCTACCGGACTCAGATCTCGAGCTCAAGCTTCGAATTCTGCAGTCGAATTCACCATGTCTAGACTGGA
CAAGAGCAAAGTCATAAACGGAGCTCTGGAATTACTCAATGGTGTCGGTATCGAAGGCCTGACGACAAGG
AAACTCGCTCAAAAGCTGGGAGTTGAGCAGCCTACCCTGTACTGGCACGTGAAGAACAAGCGGGCCCTGC
TCGATGCCCTGCCAATCGAGATGCTGGACAGGCATCATACCCACTTCTGCCCCCTGGAAGGCGAGTCATG
GCAAGACTTTCTGCGGAACAACGCCAAGTCATACCGCTGTGCTCTCCTCTCACATCGCGACGGGGCTAAA
GTGCATCTCGGCACCCGCCCAACAGAGAAACAGTACGAAACCCTGGAAAATCAGCTCGCGTTCCTGTGTC
AGCAAGGCTTCTCCCTGGAGAACGCACTGTACGCTCTGTCCGCCGTGGGCCACTTTACACTGGGCTGCGT
ATTGGAGGAACAGGAGCATCAAGTAGCAAAAGAGGAAAGAGAGACACCTACCACCGATTCTATGCCCCCA
CTTCTGAGACAAGCAATTGAGCTGTTCGACCGGCAGGGAGCCGAACCTGCCTTCCTTTTCGGCCTGGAAC
TAATCATATGTGGCCTGGAGAAACAGCTAAAGTGCGAAAGCGGCGGGCCGACCGACGCCCTTGACGATTT
TGACTTAGACATGCTCCCAGCCGATGCCCTTGACGACTTTGACCTTGATATGCTGCCTGCTGACGCTCTT
GACGATTTTGACCTTGACATGCTCCCCGGGTAACTAAGTAAGCTCGAGCAAATTTGGATCCCCTTGAAAT
ACATCCACAGGTACACCTCCAATTGACTCAAATGATGTCAATTAGTCTATCAGAAGCTTCTAAAGCCATG
ACATCATTTTCTGGAATTTTCCAAGCTGTTTAAAGGCACAGTCAACTTAGTGTATGTAAACTTCTGACCC
ACTGGAATTGTGATACAGTGAATTATAAGTGAAATAATCTGTCTGTAAACAATTGTTGGAAAAATGACTT
GTGTCATGCACAAAGTAGATGTCCTAACTGACTTGCCAAAACTATTGTTTGTTAACAAGAAATTTGTGGA
GTAGTTGAAAAACGAGTTTTAATGACTCCAACTTAAGTGTATGTAAACTTCCGACTTCAACTGTATAGGT
CTAGAGTCGACCTGCAGGCATGCAAGCTTGGCGTAATCATGGTCATAGCTGTTTCCTGTGTGAAATTGTT
ATCCGCTCACAATTCCACACAACATACGAGCCGGAAGCATAAAGTGTAAAGCCTGGGGTGCCTAATGAGT
GAGCTAACTCACATTAATTGCGTTGCGCTCACTGCCCGCTTTCCAGTCGGGAAACCTGTCGTGCCAGCTG
CATTAATGAATCGGCCAACGCGCGGGGAGAGGCGGTTTGCGTATTGGGCGCTCTTCCGCTTCCTCGCTCA
CTGACTCGCTGCGCTCGGTCGTTCGGCTGCGGCGAGCGGTATCAGCTCACTCAAAGGCGGTAATACGGTT
ATCCACAGAATCAGGGGATAACGCAGGAAAGAACATGTGAGCAAAAGGCCAGCAAAAGGCCAGGAACCGT
AAAAAGGCCGCGTTGCTGGCGTTTTTCCATAGGCTCCGCCCCCCTGACGAGCATCACAAAAATCGACGCT
CAAGTCAGAGGTGGCGAAACCCGACAGGACTATAAAGATACCAGGCGTTTCCCCCTGGAAGCTCCCTCGT
GCGCTCTCCTGTTCCGACCCTGCCGCTTACCGGATACCTGTCCGCCTTTCTCCCTTCGGGAAGCGTGGCG
CTTTCTCATAGCTCACGCTGTAGGTATCTCAGTTCGGTGTAGGTCGTTCGCTCCAAGCTGGGCTGTGTGC
ACGAACCCCCCGTTCAGCCCGACCGCTGCGCCTTATCCGGTAACTATCGTCTTGAGTCCAACCCGGTAAG
ACACGACTTATCGCCACTGGCAGCAGCCACTGGTAACAGGATTAGCAGAGCGAGGTATGTAGGCGGTGCT
ACAGAGTTCTTGAAGTGGTGGCCTAACTACGGCTACACTAGAAGAACAGTATTTGGTATCTGCGCTCTGC
TGAAGCCAGTTACCTTCGGAAAAAGAGTTGGTAGCTCTTGATCCGGCAAACAAACCACCGCTGGTAGCGG
TGGTTTTTTTGTTTGCAAGCAGCAGATTACGCGCAGAAAAAAAGGATCTCAAGAAGATCCTTTGATCTTT
TCTACGGGGTCTGACGCTCAGTGGAACGAAAACTCACGTTAAGGGATTTTGGTCATGAGATTATCAAAAA
GGATCTTCACCTAGATCCTTTTAAATTAAAAATGAAGTTTTAAATCAATCTAAAGTATATATGAGTAAAC
TTGGTCTGACAGTTACCAATGCTTAATCAGTGAGGCACCTATCTCAGCGATCTGTCTATTTCGTTCATCC
ATAGTTGCCTGACTCCCCGTCGTGTAGATAACTACGATACGGGAGGGCTTACCATCTGGCCCCAGTGCTG
CAATGATACCGCGAGACCCACGCTCACCGGCTCCAGATTTATCAGCAATAAACCAGCCAGCCGGAAGGGC
CGAGCGCAGAAGTGGTCCTGCAACTTTATCCGCCTCCATCCAGTCTATTAATTGTTGCCGGGAAGCTAGA
GTAAGTAGTTCGCCAGTTAATAGTTTGCGCAACGTTGTTGCCATTGCTACAGGCATCGTGGTGTCACGCT
CGTCGTTTGGTATGGCTTCATTCAGCTCCGGTTCCCAACGATCAAGGCGAGTTACATGATCCCCCATGTT
GTGCAAAAAAGCGGTTAGCTCCTTCGGTCCTCCGATCGTTGTCAGAAGTAAGTTGGCCGCAGTGTTATCA
CTCATGGTTATGGCAGCACTGCATAATTCTCTTACTGTCATGCCATCCGTAAGATGCTTTTCTGTGACTG
GTGAGTACTCAACCAAGTCATTCTGAGAATAGTGTATGCGGCGACCGAGTTGCTCTTGCCCGGCGTCAAT
ACGGGATAATACCGCGCCACATAGCAGAACTTTAAAAGTGCTCATCATTGGAAAACGTTCTTCGGGGCGA
AAACTCTCAAGGATCTTACCGCTGTTGAGATCCAGTTCGATGTAACCCACTCGTGCACCCAACTGATCTT
CAGCATCTTTTACTTTCACCAGCGTTTCTGGGTGAGCAAAAACAGGAAGGCAAAATGCCGCAAAAAAGGG
AATAAGGGCGACACGGAAATGTTGAATACTCATACTCTTCCTTTTTCAATATTATTGAAGCATTTATCAG
GGTTATTGTCTCATGAGCGGATACATATTTGAATGTATTTAGAAAAATAAACAAATAGGGGTTCCGCGCA
CATTTCCCCGAAAAGTGCCACCTGACGTCTAAGAAACCATTATTATCATGACATTAACC
